>Addgene plasmid #138805 | pPD260 DsRed-Express2-ZFi97 | addgene full sequence | sequence record 320787 | Addgene NGS Result
GACGGATCGGGAGATCTCCCGATCCCCTATGGTGCACTCTCAGTACAATCTGCTCTGATGCCGCATAGTT
AAGCCAGTATCTGCTCCCTGCTTGTGTGTTGGAGGTCGCTGAGTAGTGCGCGAGCAAAATTTAAGCTACA
ACAAGGCAAGGCTTGACCGACAATTGCATGAAGAATCTGCTTAGGGTTAGGCGTTTTGCGCTGCTTCGCG
ATGTACGGGCCAGATATACGCGTTGACATTGATTATTGACTAGTTATTAATAGTAATCAATTACGGGGTC
ATTAGTTCATAGCCCATATATGGAGTTCCGCGTTACATAACTTACGGTAAATGGCCCGCCTGGCTGACCG
CCCAACGACCCCCGCCCATTGACGTCAATAATGACGTATGTTCCCATAGTAACGCCAATAGGGACTTTCC
ATTGACGTCAATGGGTGGAGTATTTACGGTAAACTGCCCACTTGGCAGTACATCAAGTGTATCATATGCC
AAGTACGCCCCCTATTGACGTCAATGACGGTAAATGGCCCGCCTGGCATTATGCCCAGTACATGACCTTA
TGGGACTTTCCTACTTGGCAGTACATCTACGTATTAGTCATCGCTATTACCATGGTGATGCGGTTTTGGC
AGTACATCAATGGGCGTGGATAGCGGTTTGACTCACGGGGATTTCCAAGTCTCCACCCCATTGACGTCAA
TGGGAGTTTGTTTTGGCACCAAAATCAACGGGACTTTCCAAAATGTCGTAACAACTCCGCCCCATTGACG
CAAATGGGCGGTAGGCGTGTACGGTGGGAGGTCTATATAAGCAGAGCTCTCTGGCTAACTAGAGAACCCA
CTGCTTACTGGCTTATCGAAATTAATACGACTCACTATAGGGAGTCCCAAGCTGGCTAGCGCCACCATGG
ATTATAAGGATCACGATGGCGACTACAAGGACCACGATATTGACTACAAAGACGATGACGATAAAATGGC
TCCTAAGAAAAAGCGCAAAGTCGGTATCCATGGCGTTCCCGGATCAGGCTCCGGAAGTGGCTCCATGGAT
AGCACTGAGAACGTCATCAAGCCCTTCATGCGCTTCAAGGTGCACATGGAGGGCTCCGTGAACGGCCACG
AGTTCGAGATCGAGGGCGAGGGCGAGGGCAAGCCCTACGAGGGCACCCAGACCGCCAAGCTCCAGGTGAC
CAAGGGCGGCCCCCTGCCCTTCGCCTGGGACATCCTGTCCCCCCAGTTCCAGTACGGCTCCAAGGTGTAC
GTGAAGCACCCCGCCGACATCCCCGACTACAAGAAGCTGTCCTTCCCCGAGGGCTTCAAGTGGGAGCGCG
TGATGAACTTCGAGGACGGCGGCGTGGTGACCGTGACCCAGGACTCCTCCCTCCAGGACGGCACCTTCAT
CTACCACGTGAAGTTCATCGGCGTGAACTTCCCCTCCGACGGCCCCGTAATGCAGAAGAAAACTCTGGGC
TGGGAGCCCTCCACCGAGCGCCTGTACCCCCGCGACGGCGTGCTGAAGGGCGAGATCCACAAGGCGCTGA
AGCTGAAGGGCGGCGGCCACTACCTGGTGGAGTTCAAGTCAATCTACATGGCCAAGAAGCCCGTGAAGCT
GCCCGGCTACTACTACGTGGACTCCAAGCTGGACATCACCTCCCACAACGAGGACTACACCGTGGTGGAG
CAGTACGAGCGCGCCGAGGCCCGCCACCACCTGTTCCAGTCTGGTTCTGGTTCTGGTTCAGGATCCGGTA
CCGGTGGAGCTAGACCCGGGGAGCGCCCCTTCCAGTGTCGCATTTGCATGCGGAACTTTTCGAGACAATC
TAATTTGTCAAGACATACCCGTACTCATACCGGTGAAAAACCGTTTCAGTGTCGGATCTGTATGCGAAAT
TTCTCCAGAAATGAACATTTGGTTTTGCATCTACGTACGCACACCGGCGAGAAGCCATTCCAATGCCGAA
TATGCATGCGCAACTTCAGTCAAAAAACTGGTTTGAGAGTTCACCTAAAAACCCACCTGAGAGGATCTTA
AGCGGCCGCTCGAGTCTAGAGGGCCCGTTTAAACCCGCTGATCAGCCTCGACTGTGCCTTCTAGTTGCCA
GCCATCTGTTGTTTGCCCCTCCCCCGTGCCTTCCTTGACCCTGGAAGGTGCCACTCCCACTGTCCTTTCC
TAATAAAATGAGGAAATTGCATCGCATTGTCTGAGTAGGTGTCATTCTATTCTGGGGGGTGGGGTGGGGC
AGGACAGCAAGGGGGAGGATTGGGAAGTCAATAGCAGGCATGCTGGGGATGCGGTGGGCTCTATGGCTTC
TGAGGCGGAAAGAACCAGCTGGGGCTCTAGGGGGTATCCCC
[124 nt withheld, positions 2352-2475]
C
[91 nt withheld, positions 2477-2567]
A
[49 nt withheld, positions 2569-2617]
CCTTTGACGTTGGAGTCCACGTTCTTT
[37 nt withheld, positions 2645-2681]
ACCCTATCTCGGTCTATTCTTTTGATTTATAAGGGATTTTGCCGATTTCGGCCTATTGGTTAAAAAATGA
GCTGATTTAACAAAAATTTAACGCGAATTAATTCTGTGGAATGTGTGTCAGTTAGGCTCAATTAGTCAGC
AACCATAGTCCCGCCCCTAACTCCGCCCATCCCGCCCCTAACTCCGCCCAGTTCCGCCCATTCTCCGCCC
CATGGCTGACTAATTTTTTTTATTTATGCAGAGGCCGAGGCCGCCTCTGCCTCTGAGCTATTCCAGAAGT
AGTGAGGAGGCTTTTTTGGAGGCCTAGGCTTTTGCAAAAAGCTCCCGGGAGCTTGTATATCCATTTTCGG
AGGTTGGGCTTCGGAATCGTTTTCCGGGACGCCGGCTGGATGATCCTCCAGCGCGGGGATCTCATGCTGG
AGTTCTTCGCCCACCCCAACTTGTTTATTGCAGCTTATAATGGTTACAAATAAAGCAATAGCATCACAAA
TTTCACAAATAAAGCATTTTTTTCACTGCATTCTAGTTGTGGTTTGTCCAAACTCATCAATGTATCTTAT
CATGTCTGTATACCGTCGACCTCTAGCTAGAGCTTGGCGTAATCATGGTCATAGCTGTTTCCTGTGTGAA
ATTGTTATCCGCTCACAATTCCACACAACATACGAGCCGGAAGCATAAAGTGTAAAGCCTGGGGTGCCTA
ATGAGTGAGCTAACTCACATTAATTGCGTTGCGCTCACTGCCCGCTTTCCAGTCGGGAAACCTGTCGTGC
CAGCTGCATTAATGAATCGGCCAACGCGCGGGGAGAGGCGGTTTGCGTATTGGGCGCTCTTCCGCTTCCT
CGCTCACTGACTCGCTGCGCTCGGTCGTTCGGCTGCGGCGAGCGGTATCAGCTCACTCAAAGGCGGTAAT
ACGGTTATCCACAGAATCAGGGGATAACGCAGGAAAGAACATGTGAGCAAAAGGCCAGCAAAAGGCCAGG
AACCGTAAAAAGGCCGCGTTGCTGGCGTTTTTCCATAGGCTCCGCCCCCCTGACGAGCATCACAAAAATC
GACGCTCAAGTCAGAGGTGGCGAAACCCGACAGGACTATAAAGATACCAGGCGTTTCCCCCTGGAAGCTC
CCTCGTGCGCTCTCCTGTTCCGACCCTGCCGCTTACCGGATACCTGTCCGCCTTTCTCCCTTCGGGAAGC
GTGGCGCTTTCTCATAGCTCACGCTGTAGGTATCTCAGTTCGGTGTAGGTCGTTCGCTCCAAGCTGGGCT
GTGTGCACGAACCCCCCGTTCAGCCCGACCGCTGCGCCTTATCCGGTAACTATCGTCTTGAGTCCAACCC
GGTAAGACACGACTTATCGCCACTGGCAGCAGCCACTGGTAACAGGATTAGCAGAGCGAGGTATGTAGGC
GGTGCTACAGAGTTCTTGAAGTGGTGGCCTAACTACGGCTACACTAGAAGAACAGTATTTGGTATCTGCG
CTCTGCTGAAGCCAGTTACCTTCGGAAAAAGAGTTGGTAGCTCTTGATCCGGCAAACAAACCACCGCTGG
TAGCGGTGGTTTTTTTGTTTGCAAGCAGCAGATTACGCGCAGAAAAAAAGGATCTCAAGAAGATCCTTTG
ATCTTTTCTACGGGGTCTGACGCTCAGTGGAACGAAAACTCACGTTAAGGGATTTTGGTCATGAGATTAT
CAAAAAGGATCTTCACCTAGATCCTTTTAAATTAAAAATGAAGTTTTAAATCAATCTAAAGTATATATGA
GTAAACTTGGTCTGACAGTTACCAATGCTTAATCAGTGAGGCACCTATCTCAGCGATCTGTCTATTTCGT
TCATCCATAGTTGCCTGACTCCCCGTCGTGTAGATAACTACGATACGGGAGGGCTTACCATCTGGCCCCA
GTGCTGCAATGATACCGCGAGATCCACGCTCACCGGCTCCAGATTTATCAGCAATAAACCAGCCAGCCGG
AAGGGCCGAGCGCAGAAGTGGTCCTGCAACTTTATCCGCCTCCATCCAGTCTATTAATTGTTGCCGGGAA
GCTAGAGTAAGTAGTTCGCCAGTTAATAGTTTGCGCAACGTTGTTGCCATTGCTACAGGCATCGTGGTGT
CACGCTCGTCGTTTGGTATGGCTTCATTCAGCTCCGGTTCCCAACGATCAAGGCGAGTTACATGATCCCC
CATGTTGTGCAAAAAAGCGGTTAGCTCCTTCGGTCCTCCGATCGTTGTCAGAAGTAAGTTGGCCGCAGTG
TTATCACTCATGGTTATGGCAGCACTGCATAATTCTCTTACTGTCATGCCATCCGTAAGATGCTTTTCTG
TGACTGGTGAGTACTCAACCAAGTCATTCTGAGAATAGTGTATGCGGCGACCGAGTTGCTCTTGCCCGGC
GTCAATACGGGATAATACCGCGCCACATAGCAGAACTTTAAAAGTGCTCATCATTGGAAAACGTTCTTCG
GGGCGAAAACTCTCAAGGATCTTACCGCTGTTGAGATCCAGTTCGATGTAACCCACTCGTGCACCCAACT
GATCTTCAGCATCTTTTACTTTCACCAGCGTTTCTGGGTGAGCAAAAACAGGAAGGCAAAATGCCGCAAA
AAAGGGAATAAGGGCGACACGGAAATGTTGAATACTCATACTCTTCCTTTTTCAATATTATTGAAGCATT
TATCAGGGTTATTGTCTCATGAGCGGATACATATTTGAATGTATTTAGAAAAATAAACAAATAGGGGTTC
CGCGCACATTTCCCCGAAAAGTGCCACCTGACGTC
Features (pLannotate 1.2.2; 21 found; start..end, strand, type, name):
     28..80      -  misc_feature   bom (fragment): basis of mobility region from pBR322
    235..614     +  enhancer       CMV enhancer: human cytomegalovirus immediate early enhancer
    615..818     +  promoter       CMV promoter: human cytomegalovirus (CMV) immediate early promoter
    814..847     +  LTR            5' LTR (truncated) (fragment): truncated 5' long terminal repeat (LTR) from HIV-1
    863..881     +  promoter       T7 promoter: promoter for bacteriophage T7 RNA polymerase
    952..975     +  CDS            3xFLAG (fragment): three tandem FLAG® epitope tags
   1045..1719    +  CDS            DsRed-Express2: DsRed-Express2 is a basic (constitutively fluorescent) orange fluorescent protein published in 2008, derived from Discosoma sp.. It is reported to be a rapidly-maturing protein.
   2082..2193    +  polyA_signal   bGH poly(A) signal: bovine growth hormone polyadenylation signal
   2310..2331    +  promoter       SV40 promoter (fragment): SV40 enhancer and early promoter
   2352..2780    +  rep_origin     f1 ori (sequence partly withheld): f1 bacteriophage origin of replication; arrow indicates direction of (+) strand synthesis
   2785..2807    +  promoter       SV40 promoter (fragment): SV40 enhancer and early promoter
   2808..2999    +  promoter       SV40 promoter: SV40 early promoter
   3026..3124    +  CDS            ble (fragment): BLE_KLEPN - Experimental evidence at protein level: Swiss-Prot protein existence level 1. Binding protein with a strong affinity to the bleomycin family of antibiotics. Binds to CL990; an antimitotic-antibiotic compound. From Klebsiella pneumoniae.
   3119..3240    +  polyA_signal   SV40 poly(A) signal: SV40 polyadenylation signal
   3313..3329    -  protein_bind   lac operator: The lac repressor binds to the lac operator to inhibit transcription in E. coli. This inhibition can be relieved by adding lactose or isopropyl-β-D-thiogalactopyranoside (IPTG). lac repressor encoded by lacI
   3337..3367    -  promoter       lac promoter: promoter for the E. coli lac operon
   3382..3403    -  protein_bind   CAP binding site: CAP binding activates transcription in the presence of cAMP. E. coli catabolite activator protein
   3416..3508    -  CDS            lacI (fragment): lac repressor; lacI; The lac repressor binds to the lac operator to inhibit transcription in E. coli. This inhibition can be relieved by adding lactose or isopropyl-β-D-thiogalactopyranoside (IPTG).
   3691..4279    -  rep_origin     ori: high-copy-number ColE1/pMB1/pBR322/pUC origin of replication
   4450..5310    -  CDS            AmpR: β-lactamase; bla; confers resistance to ampicillin, carbenicillin, and related antibiotics
   5311..5415    -  promoter       AmpR promoter: bla
