[The description below was written by a language model from this plasmid's Addgene catalogue record and pLannotate feature annotations shown in this document.]
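Description:
pPD260 DsRed-Express2-ZFi97 is a mammalian expression plasmid built on pPD005, a pcDNA-type backbone adapted for Golden Gate assembly, and is intended for synthetic biology work in transfected mammalian cells. It is maintained in E. coli through a high-copy ColE1/pUC-type origin and selected with ampicillin via the β-lactamase gene and its native promoter. The backbone also carries an f1 phage origin and remnants of a lac promoter/operator region. Downstream of an SV40 early promoter, only a short fragment of a bleomycin-family resistance gene is annotated ahead of the SV40 polyadenylation signal, so the plasmid does not appear to carry an intact mammalian selection marker and is best suited to transient expression.

The payload is a synthetic fusion protein driven constitutively by the human CMV immediate early enhancer and promoter and terminated by the bovine growth hormone polyadenylation signal. A T7 promoter lies between the CMV promoter and the coding region, as is typical of pcDNA vectors. The open reading frame, inserted between NheI and NotI sites that remain intact, begins with an N-terminal 3xFLAG epitope for antibody detection, followed by DsRed-Express2, a rapidly maturing fluorescent protein derived from Discosoma. The ZFi97 portion named in the record is not annotated in the feature table, but an unannotated stretch of several hundred bases between the end of DsRed-Express2 and the poly(A) signal presumably encodes it. The name suggests a zinc finger-based component, although the record does not define its function or DNA target. The stated purpose is simply constitutive expression of this fusion, with fluorescence and the FLAG tag offering ways to monitor its expression.
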