Addgene plasmid #138805: pPD260 DsRed-Express2-ZFi97
Purpose: Constitutive expression of DsRed-Express2-ZFi97 under the CMV promoter.
Depositing lab: Joshua Leonard. Depositing organization: Northwestern University.
Backbone
  Vector backbone: pPD005 pcDNA Golden Gate
  Vector type: Mammalian Expression, Synthetic Biology
Growth in bacteria
  Bacterial resistance: Ampicillin, 100 μg/mL
  Growth temperature: 37°C
  Growth strain: DH5alpha
  Copy number: High Copy
Gene/Insert
  Gene/Insert name: DsRed-Express2-ZFi97
  Species: Synthetic
  Promoter: CMV
  Tag / fusion protein: 3xFlag (N terminal on insert)
  Cloning method: Restriction Enzyme; 5′ cloning site NheI (not destroyed); 3′ cloning site NotI (not destroyed)
  Sequencing primers: 5′ CGCAAATGGGCGGTAGGCGTG; 3′ TAGAAGGCACAGTCGAGG
Terms and licenses: Academic/Nonprofit Terms; Industry Terms: Not Available to Industry
Depositor comments: Leonard Lab plasmid reference number: L1342
How to cite: pPD260 DsRed-Express2-ZFi97 was a gift from Joshua Leonard (Addgene plasmid # 138805 ; http://n2t.net/addgene:138805 ; RRID:Addgene_138805)
