>Addgene plasmid #138805 | pPD260 DsRed-Express2-ZFi97 | depositor partial sequence | sequence record 268277 | dsRedExpress2-ZFi97 gene
ATGGATTATAAGGATCACGATGGCGACTACAAGGACCACGATATTGACTACAAAGACGATGACGATAAAA
TGGCTCCTAAGAAAAAGCGCAAAGTCGGTATCCATGGCGTTCCCGGATCAGGCTCCGGAAGTGGCTCCAT
GGATAGCACTGAGAACGTCATCAAGCCCTTCATGCGCTTCAAGGTGCACATGGAGGGCTCCGTGAACGGC
CACGAGTTCGAGATCGAGGGCGAGGGCGAGGGCAAGCCCTACGAGGGCACCCAGACCGCCAAGCTCCAGG
TGACCAAGGGCGGCCCCCTGCCCTTCGCCTGGGACATCCTGTCCCCCCAGTTCCAGTACGGCTCCAAGGT
GTACGTGAAGCACCCCGCCGACATCCCCGACTACAAGAAGCTGTCCTTCCCCGAGGGCTTCAAGTGGGAG
CGCGTGATGAACTTCGAGGACGGCGGCGTGGTGACCGTGACCCAGGACTCCTCCCTCCAGGACGGCACCT
TCATCTACCACGTGAAGTTCATCGGCGTGAACTTCCCCTCCGACGGCCCCGTAATGCAGAAGAAAACTCT
GGGCTGGGAGCCCTCCACCGAGCGCCTGTACCCCCGCGACGGCGTGCTGAAGGGCGAGATCCACAAGGCG
CTGAAGCTGAAGGGCGGCGGCCACTACCTGGTGGAGTTCAAGTCAATCTACATGGCCAAGAAGCCCGTGA
AGCTGCCCGGCTACTACTACGTGGACTCCAAGCTGGACATCACCTCCCACAACGAGGACTACACCGTGGT
GGAGCAGTACGAGCGCGCCGAGGCCCGCCACCACCTGTTCCAGTCTGGTTCTGGTTCTGGTTCAGGATCC
GGTACCGGTGGAGCTAGACCCGGGGAGCGCCCCTTCCAGTGTCGCATTTGCATGCGGAACTTTTCGAGAC
AATCTAATTTGTCAAGACATACCCGTACTCATACCGGTGAAAAACCGTTTCAGTGTCGGATCTGTATGCG
AAATTTCTCCAGAAATGAACATTTGGTTTTGCATCTACGTACGCACACCGGCGAGAAGCCATTCCAATGC
CGAATATGCATGCGCAACTTCAGTCAAAAAACTGGTTTGAGAGTTCACCTAAAAACCCACCTGAGAGGAT
CTTAA
